>Addgene plasmid #143232 | TFORF0641 | addgene full sequence | sequence record 396112 | Addgene NGS Result
TTAATGTAGTCTTATGCAATACTCTTGTAGTCTTGCAACATGGTAACGATGAGTTAGCAACATGCCTTAC
AAGGAGAGAAAAAGCACCGTGCATGCCGATTGGTGGAAGTAAGGTGGTACGATCGTGCCTTATTAGGAAG
GCAACAGACGGGTCTGACATGGATTGGACGAACCACTGAATTGCCGCATTGCAGAGATATTGTATTTAAG
TGCCTAGCTCGATACATAAACGGGTCTCTCTGGTTAGACCAGATCTGAGCCTGGGAGCTCTCTGGCTAAC
TAGGGAACCCACTGCTTAAGCCTCAATAAAGCTTGCCTTGAGTGCTTCAAGTAGTGTGTGCCCGTCTGTT
GTGTGACTCTGGTAACTAGAGATCCCTCAGACCCTTTTAGTCAGTGTGGAAAATCTCTAGCAGTGGCGCC
CGAACAGGGACTTGAAAGCGAAAGGGAAACCAGAGGAGCTCTCTCGACGCAGGACTCGGCTTGCTGAAGC
GCGCACGGCAAGAGGCGAGGGGCGGCGACTGGTGAGTACGCCAAAAATTTTGACTAGCGGAGGCTAGAAG
GAGAGAGATGGGTGCGAGAGCGTCAGTATTAAGCGGGGGAGAATTAGATCGCGATGGGAAAAAATTCGGT
TAAGGCCAGGGGGAAAGAAAAAATATAAATTAAAACATATAGTATGGGCAAGCAGGGAGCTAGAACGATT
CGCAGTTAATCCTGGCCTGTTAGAAACATCAGAAGGCTGTAGACAAATACTGGGACAGCTACAACCATCC
CTTCAGACAGGATCAGAAGAACTTAGATCATTATATAATACAGTAGCAACCCTCTATTGTGTGCATCAAA
GGATAGAGATAAAAGACACCAAGGAAGCTTTAGACAAGATAGAGGAAGAGCAAAACAAAAGTAAGACCAC
CGCACAGCAAGCGGCCGCTGATCTTCAGACCTGGAGGAGGAGATATGAGGGACAATTGGAGAAGTGAATT
ATATAAATATAAAGTAGTAAAAATTGAACCATTAGGAGTAGCACCCACCAAGGCAAAGAGAAGAGTGGTG
CAGAGAGAAAAAAGAGCAGTGGGAATAGGAGCTTTGTTCCTTGGGTTCTTGGGAGCAGCAGGAAGCACTA
TGGGCGCAGCGTCAATGACGCTGACGGTACAGGCCAGACAATTATTGTCTGGTATAGTGCAGCAGCAGAA
CAATTTGCTGAGGGCTATTGAGGCGCAACAGCATCTGTTGCAACTCACAGTCTGGGGCATCAAGCAGCTC
CAGGCAAGAATCCTGGCTGTGGAAAGATACCTAAAGGATCAACAGCTCCTGGGGATTTGGGGTTGCTCTG
GAAAACTCATTTGCACCACTGCTGTGCCTTGGAATGCTAGTTGGAGTAATAAATCTCTGGAACAGATTTG
GAATCACACGACCTGGATGGAGTGGGACAGAGAAATTAACAATTACACAAGCTTAATACACTCCTTAATT
GAAGAATCGCAAAACCAGCAAGAAAAGAATGAACAAGAATTATTGGAATTAGATAAATGGGCAAGTTTGT
GGAATTGGTTTAACATAACAAATTGGCTGTGGTATATAAAATTATTCATAATGATAGTAGGAGGCTTGGT
AGGTTTAAGAATAGTTTTTGCTGTACTTTCTATAGTGAATAGAGTTAGGCAGGGATATTCACCATTATCG
TTTCAGACCCACCTCCCAACCCCGAGGGGACCCATGCATTGCATCTCAATTAGTCAGCAACCAGGTGTGG
AAAGTCCCCAGGCTCCCCAGCAGGCAGAAGTATGCAAAGCATGCGTCTCAATTAGTCAGCAACCATAGTC
CCGCCCCTAACTCCGCCCATCCCGCCCCTAACTCCGCCCAGTTCCGCCCATTCTCCGCCCCATGGCTGAC
TAATTTTTTTTATTTATGCAGAGGCCGAGGCCGCCTCGGCCTCTGAGCTATTCCAGAAGTAGTGAGGAGG
CTTTTTTGGAGGCCTAGGCTTTTGCAAAAAGCTTTCTAGAGGTACCACCGGAGCTTACCATGACCGAGTA
CAAGCCCACGGTGCGCCTCGCCACCCGCGACGACGTCCCCAGGGCCGTACGCACCCTCGCCGCCGCGTTC
GCCGACTACCCCGCCACGCGCCACACCGTCGATCCGGACCGCCACATCGAGCGGGTCACCGAGCTGCAAG
AACTCTTCCTCACGCGCGTCGGGCTCGACATCGGCAAGGTGTGGGTCGCGGACGACGGCGCCGCCGTGGC
GGTCTGGACCACGCCGGAGAGCGTCGAAGCGGGGGCGGTGTTCGCCGAGATCGGCCCGCGCATGGCCGAG
TTGAGCGGTTCCCGGCTGGCCGCGCAGCAACAGATGGAAGGCCTCCTGGCGCCGCACCGGCCCAAGGAGC
CCGCGTGGTTCCTGGCCACCGTCGGCGTCTCGCCCGACCACCAGGGCAAGGGTCTGGGCAGCGCCGTCGT
GCTCCCCGGAGTGGAGGCGGCCGAGCGCGCCGGGGTGCCCGCCTTCCTGGAGACCTCCGCGCCCCGCAAC
CTCCCCTTCTACGAGCGGCTCGGCTTCACCGTCACCGCCGACGTCGAGGTGCCCGAAGGACCGCGCACCT
GGTGCATGACCCGCAAGCCCGGTGCCAGTTAACGAATTCTAGATCTTGAGACAAATGGCAGTATTCATCC
ACAATTTTAAAAGAAAAGGGGGGATTGGGGGGTACAGTGCAGGGGAAAGAATAGTAGACATAATAGCAAC
AGACATACAAACTAAAGAATTACAAAAACAAATTACAAAAATTCAAAATTTTCGGGTTTATTACAGGGAC
AGCAGAGATCCACTTTGGCGCCGGCTCGAGGCCTGCAGGTGCAAAGATGGATAAAGTTTTAAACAGAGAG
GAATCTTTGCAGCTAATGGACCTTCTAGGTCTTGAAAGGAGTGGGAATTGGCTCCGGTGCCCGTCAGTGG
GCAGAGCGCACATCGCCCACAGTCCCCGAGAAGTTGGGGGGAGGGGTCGGCAATTGAACCGGTGCCTAGA
GAAGGTGGCGCGGGGTAAACTGGGAAAGTGATGTCGTGTACTGGCTCCGCCTTTTTCCCGAGGGTGGGGG
AGAACCGTATATAAGTGCAGTAGTCGCCGTGAACGTTCTTTTTCGCAACGGGTTTGCCGCCAGAACACAG
GTAAGTGCCGTGTGTGGTTCCCGCGGGCCTGGCCTCTTTACGGGTTATGGCCCTTGCGTGCCTTGAATTA
CTTCCACCTGGCTGCAGTACGTGATTCTTGATCCCGAGCTTCGGGTTGGAAGTGGGTGGGAGAGTTCGAG
GCCTTGCGCTTAAGGAGCCCCTTCGCCTCGTGCTTGAGTTGAGGCCTGGCCTGGGCGCTGGGGCCGCCGC
GTGCGAATCTGGTGGCACCTTCGCGCCTGTCTCGCTGCTTTCGATAAGTCTCTAGCCATTTAAAATTTTT
GATGACCTGCTGCGACGCTTTTTTTCTGGCAAGATAGTCTTGTAAATGCGGGCCAAGATCTGCACACTGG
TATTTCGGTTTTTGGGGCCGCGGGCGGCGACGGGGCCCGTGCGTCCCAGCGCACATGTTCGGCGAGGCGG
GGCCTGCGAGCGCGGCCACCGAGAATCGGACGGGGGTAGTCTCAAGCTGGCCGGCCTGCTCTGGTGCCTG
GCCTCGCGCCGCCGTGTATCGCCCCGCCCTGGGCGGCAAGGCTGGCCCGGTCGGCACCAGTTGCGTGAGC
GGAAAGATGGCCGCTTCCCGGCCCTGCTGCAGGGAGCTCAAAATGGAGGACGCGGCGCTCGGGAGAGCGG
GCGGGTGAGTCACCCACACAAAGGAAAAGGGCCTTTCCGTCCTCAGCCGTCGCTTCATGTGACTCCACGG
AGTACCGGGCGCCGTCCAGGCACCTCGATTAGTTCTCGAGCTTTTGGAGTACGTCGTCTTTAGGTTGGGG
GGAGGGGTTTTATGCGATGGAGTTTCCCCACACTGAGTGGGTGGAGACTGAAGTTAGGCCAGCTTGGCAC
TTGATGTAATTCTCCTTGGAATTTGCCCTTTTTGAGTTTGGATCTTGGTTCATTCTCAAGCCTCAGACAG
TGGTTCAAAGTTTTTTTCTTCCATTTCAGGTGTCGTGAGGCTAGCACCGCCACCATGCCTGGCTTTACGT
GCTGCGTGCCAGGCTGCTACAACAACTCGCACCGGGACAAGGCGCTGCACTTCTACACGTTTCCAAAGGA
CGCTGAGTTGCGGCGCCTCTGGCTCAAGAACGTGTCGCGTGCCGGCGTCAGTGGGTGCTTCTCCACCTTC
CAGCCCACCACAGGCCACCGTCTCTGCAGCGTTCACTTCCAGGGCGGCCGCAAGACCTACACGGTACGCG
TCCCCACCATCTTCCCGCTGCGCGGCGTCAATGAGCGCAAAGTAGCGCGCAGACCCGCTGGGGCCGCGGC
CGCCCGCCGCAGGCAGCAGCAGCAACAGCAGCAGCAGCAGCAACAGCAGCAACAGCAGCAGCAGCAGCAA
CAGCAGCAGCAGCAGCAGCAGCAGCAGCAGTCCTCACCCTCTGCCTCCACTGCCCAGACTGCCCAGCTGC
AGCCGAACCTGGTATCTGCTTCCGCGGCCGTGCTTCTCACCCTTCAGGCCACTGTAGACAGCAGTCAGGC
TCCGGGATCCGTACAGCCGGCGCCCATCACTCCCACTGGAGAAGACGTGAAGCCCATCGATCTCACAGTG
CAAGTGGAGTTTGCAGCCGCAGAGGGCGCAGCCGCTGCGGCCGCCGCGTCGGAGTTACAGGCTGCTACCG
CAGGGCTGGAGGCTGCCGAGTGCCCTATGGGCCCCCAGTTGGTGGTGGTAGGGGAAGAGGGCTTCCCTGA
TACTGGCTCCGACCATTCGTACTCCTTGTCGTCAGGCACCACGGAGGAGGAGCTCCTGCGCAAGCTGAAT
GAGCAGCGGGACATCCTGGCTCTGATGGAAGTGAAGATGAAAGAGATGAAAGGCAGCATTCGCCACCTGC
GTCTCACTGAGGCCAAGCTGCGCGAAGAACTGCGTGAGAAGGATCGGCTGCTTGCCATGGCTGTCATCCG
CAAGAAGCACGGAATGTAGTAATGAACTAGTCCGTAACTTGAAAGTATTTCGATTTCTTGGCTTTATATA
TCTTGTGGAAAGGACGAGGGCCACATTTACCCGCAATGCTCACGCGTTAAGTCGACAATCAACCTCTGGA
TTACAAAATTTGTGAAAGATTGACTGGTATTCTTAACTATGTTGCTCCTTTTACGCTATGTGGATACGCT
GCTTTAATGCCTTTGTATCATGCTATTGCTTCCCGTATGGCTTTCATTTTCTCCTCCTTGTATAAATCCT
GGTTGCTGTCTCTTTATGAGGAGTTGTGGCCCGTTGTCAGGCAACGTGGCGTGGTGTGCACTGTGTTTGC
TGACGCAACCCCCACTGGTTGGGGCATTGCCACCACCTGTCAGCTCCTTTCCGGGACTTTCGCTTTCCCC
CTCCCTATTGCCACGGCGGAACTCATCGCCGCCTGCCTTGCCCGCTGCTGGACAGGGGCTCGGCTGTTGG
GCACTGACAATTCCGTGGTGTTGTCGGGGAAATCATCGTCCTTTCCTTGGCTGCTCGCCTGTGTTGCCAC
CTGGATTCTGCGCGGGACGTCCTTCTGCTACGTCCCTTCGGCCCTCAATCCAGCGGACCTTCCTTCCCGC
GGCCTGCTGCCGGCTCTGCGGCCTCTTCCGCGTCTTCGCCTTCGCCCTCAGACGAGTCGGATCTCCCTTT
GGGCCGCCTCCCCGCGTCGACTTTAAGACCAATGACTTACAAGGCAGCTGTAGATCTTAGCCACTTTTTA
AAAGAAAAGGGGGGACTGGAAGGGCTAATTCACTCCCAACGAAGACAAGATCTGCTTTTTGCTTGTACTG
GGTCTCTCTGGTTAGACCAGATCTGAGCCTGGGAGCTCTCTGGCTAACTAGGGAACCCACTGCTTAAGCC
TCAATAAAGCTTGCCTTGAGTGCTTCAAGTAGTGTGTGCCCGTCTGTTGTGTGACTCTGGTAACTAGAGA
TCCCTCAGACCCTTTTAGTCAGTGTGGAAAATCTCTAGCAGTACGTATAGTAGTTCATGTCATCTTATTA
TTCAGTATTTATAACTTGCAAAGAAATGAATATCAGAGAGTGAGAGGAACTTGTTTATTGCAGCTTATAA
TGGTTACAAATAAAGCAATAGCATCACAAATTTCACAAATAAAGCATTTTTTTCACTGCATTCTAGTTGT
GGTTTGTCCAAACTCATCAATGTATCTTATCATGTCTGGCTCTAGCTATCCCGCCCCTAACTCCGCCCAT
CCCGCCCCTAACTCCGCCCAGTTCCGCCCATTCTCCGCCCCATGGCTGACTAATTTTTTTTATTTATGCA
GAGGCCGAGGCCGCCTCGGCCTCTGAGCTATTCCAGAAGTAGTGAGGAGGCTTTTTTGGAGGCCTAGGGA
CGTACCCAATTCGCCCTATAGTGAGTCGTATTACGCGCGCTCACTGGCCGTCGTTTTACAACGTCGTGAC
TGGGAAAACCCTGGCGTTACCCAACTTAATCGCCTTGCAGCACATCCCCCTTTCGCCAGCTGGCGTAATA
GCGAAGAGGCCCGCACCGATCGCCCTTCCCAACAGTTGCGCAGCCTGAATGGCGAATGGG
[124 nt withheld, positions 6641-6764]
C
[91 nt withheld, positions 6766-6856]
A
[49 nt withheld, positions 6858-6906]
CCTTTGACGTTGGAGTCCACGTTCTTT
[37 nt withheld, positions 6934-6970]
ACCCTATCTCGGTCTATTCTTTTGATTTATAAGGGATTTTGCCGATTTCGGCCTATTGGTTAAAAAATGA
GCTGATTTAACAAAAATTTAACGCGAATTTTAACAAAATATTAACGCTTACAATTTAGGTGGCACTTTTC
GGGGAAATGTGCGCGGAACCCCTATTTGTTTATTTTTCTAAATACATTCAAATATGTATCCGCTCATGAG
ACAATAACCCTGATAAATGCTTCAATAATATTGAAAAAGGAAGAGTATGAGTATTCAACATTTCCGTGTC
GCCCTTATTCCCTTTTTTGCGGCATTTTGCCTTCCTGTTTTTGCTCACCCAGAAACGCTGGTGAAAGTAA
AAGATGCTGAAGATCAGTTGGGTGCACGAGTGGGTTACATCGAACTGGATCTCAACAGCGGTAAGATCCT
TGAGAGTTTTCGCCCCGAAGAACGTTTTCCAATGATGAGCACTTTTAAAGTTCTGCTATGTGGCGCGGTA
TTATCCCGTATTGACGCCGGGCAAGAGCAACTCGGTCGCCGCATACACTATTCTCAGAATGACTTGGTTG
AGTACTCACCAGTCACAGAAAAGCATCTTACGGATGGCATGACAGTAAGAGAATTATGCAGTGCTGCCAT
AACCATGAGTGATAACACTGCGGCCAACTTACTTCTGACAACGATCGGAGGACCGAAGGAGCTAACCGCT
TTTTTGCACAACATGGGGGATCATGTAACTCGCCTTGATCGTTGGGAACCGGAGCTGAATGAAGCCATAC
CAAACGACGAGCGTGACACCACGATGCCTGTAGCAATGGCAACAACGTTGCGCAAACTATTAACTGGCGA
ACTACTTACTCTAGCTTCCCGGCAACAATTAATAGACTGGATGGAGGCGGATAAAGTTGCAGGACCACTT
CTGCGCTCGGCCCTTCCGGCTGGCTGGTTTATTGCTGATAAATCTGGAGCCGGTGAGCGTGGGTCTCGCG
GTATCATTGCAGCACTGGGGCCAGATGGTAAGCCCTCCCGTATCGTAGTTATCTACACGACGGGGAGTCA
GGCAACTATGGATGAACGAAATAGACAGATCGCTGAGATAGGTGCCTCACTGATTAAGCATTGGTAACTG
TCAGACCAAGTTTACTCATATATACTTTAGATTGATTTAAAACTTCATTTTTAATTTAAAAGGATCTAGG
TGAAGATCCTTTTTGATAATCTCATGACCAAAATCCCTTAACGTGAGTTTTCGTTCCACTGAGCGTCAGA
CCCCGTAGAAAAGATCAAAGGATCTTCTTGAGATCCTTTTTTTCTGCGCGTAATCTGCTGCTTGCAAACA
AAAAAACCACCGCTACCAGCGGTGGTTTGTTTGCCGGATCAAGAGCTACCAACTCTTTTTCCGAAGGTAA
CTGGCTTCAGCAGAGCGCAGATACCAAATACTGTTCTTCTAGTGTAGCCGTAGTTAGGCCACCACTTCAA
GAACTCTGTAGCACCGCCTACATACCTCGCTCTGCTAATCCTGTTACCAGTGGCTGCTGCCAGTGGCGAT
AAGTCGTGTCTTACCGGGTTGGACTCAAGACGATAGTTACCGGATAAGGCGCAGCGGTCGGGCTGAACGG
GGGGTTCGTGCACACAGCCCAGCTTGGAGCGAACGACCTACACCGAACTGAGATACCTACAGCGTGAGCT
ATGAGAAAGCGCCACGCTTCCCGAAGGGAGAAAGGCGGACAGGTATCCGGTAAGCGGCAGGGTCGGAACA
GGAGAGCGCACGAGGGAGCTTCCAGGGGGAAACGCCTGGTATCTTTATAGTCCTGTCGGGTTTCGCCACC
TCTGACTTGAGCGTCGATTTTTGTGATGCTCGTCAGGGGGGCGGAGCCTATGGAAAAACGCCAGCAACGC
GGCCTTTTTACGGTTCCTGGCCTTTTGCTGGCCTTTTGCTCACATGTTCTTTCCTGCGTTATCCCCTGAT
TCTGTGGATAACCGTATTACCGCCTTTGAGTGAGCTGATACCGCTCGCCGCAGCCGAACGACCGAGCGCA
GCGAGTCAGTGAGCGAGGAAGCGGAAGAGCGCCCAATACGCAAACCGCCTCTCCCCGCGCGTTGGCCGAT
TCATTAATGCAGCTGGCACGACAGGTTTCCCGACTGGAAAGCGGGCAGTGAGCGCAACGCAATTAATGTG
AGTTAGCTCACTCATTAGGCACCCCAGGCTTTACACTTTATGCTTCCGGCTCGTATGTTGTGTGGAATTG
TGAGCGGATAACAATTTCACACAGGAAACAGCTATGACCATGATTACGCCAAGCGCGCAATTAACCCTCA
CTAAAGGGAACAAAAGCTGGAGCTGCAAGC
Features (pLannotate 1.2.2; 31 found; start..end, strand, type, name):
      5..231     +  promoter       RSV promoter: Rous sarcoma virus enhancer/promoter
    232..412     +  LTR            5' LTR (truncated): truncated 5' long terminal repeat (LTR) from HIV-1
    459..584     +  misc_feature   HIV-1 Ψ: packaging signal of human immunodeficiency virus type 1
    568..931     +  CDS            HIV-1 gag (fragment): gag protein from human immunodeficiency virus 1; gag
   1077..1310    +  misc_feature   RRE: The Rev response element (RRE) of HIV-1 allows for Rev-dependent mRNA export from the nucleus to the cytoplasm.
   1687..1713    +  CDS            Rev (fragment): human immunodeficiency virus 1 (HIV-1) Rev protein; rev; enhances nuclear export of unspliced and incompletely spliced viral mRNAs
   1720..1743    +  promoter       SV40 promoter (fragment): SV40 early promoter
   1744..1815    +  promoter       SV40 promoter (fragment): SV40 enhancer and early promoter
   1839..1974    +  rep_origin     SV40 ori: SV40 origin of replication
   2020..2616    +  CDS            PuroR (fragment): puromycin N-acetyltransferase; pac from Streptomyces; confers resistance to puromycin
   2665..2782    +  misc_feature   cPPT/CTS: central polypurine tract and central termination sequence of HIV-1
   2847..2913    +  CDS            small t antigen (fragment): SV40 (simian virus 40) small t antigen
   2920..4098    +  promoter       EF-1α promoter: strong constitutive promoter for human elongation factor EF-1α
   4115..5056    +  CDS            THAP11: THA11_HUMAN - Experimental evidence at protein level: Swiss-Prot protein existence level 1. Transcriptional repressor that plays a central role for embryogenesis and the pluripotency of embryonic stem (ES) cells. Sequence-specific DNA-binding factor that represses gene expression in pluripotent ES cells by directly binding to key genetic loci and recruiting epigenetic modifiers (By similarity). From Homo sapiens (Human).
   5072..5125    +  promoter       U6 promoter (fragment): RNA polymerase III promoter for human U6 snRNA
   5167..5755    +  misc_feature   WPRE: woodchuck hepatitis virus posttranscriptional regulatory element
   5806..5825    +  misc_feature   cPPT/CTS (fragment): central polypurine tract and central termination sequence of HIV-1
   5827..6060    +  LTR            3' LTR (ΔU3): self-inactivating 3' long terminal repeat (LTR) from HIV-1
   6138..6259    +  polyA_signal   SV40 poly(A) signal: SV40 polyadenylation signal
   6299..6434    +  rep_origin     SV40 ori: SV40 origin of replication
   6455..6473    -  promoter       T7 promoter: promoter for bacteriophage T7 RNA polymerase
   6481..6636    +  CDS            lacZα (fragment): LacZα fragment of β-galactosidase; lacZ fragment
   6641..7069    +  rep_origin     f1 ori (sequence partly withheld): f1 bacteriophage origin of replication; arrow indicates direction of (+) strand synthesis
   7122..7226    +  promoter       AmpR promoter: bla
   7227..8087    +  CDS            AmpR: β-lactamase; bla; confers resistance to ampicillin, carbenicillin, and related antibiotics
   8258..8846    +  rep_origin     ori: high-copy-number ColE1/pMB1/pBR322/pUC origin of replication
   9029..9121    +  CDS            lacI (fragment): lac repressor; lacI; The lac repressor binds to the lac operator to inhibit transcription in E. coli. This inhibition can be relieved by adding lactose or isopropyl-β-D-thiogalactopyranoside (IPTG).
   9134..9155    +  protein_bind   CAP binding site: CAP binding activates transcription in the presence of cAMP. E. coli catabolite activator protein
   9170..9200    +  promoter       lac promoter: promoter for the E. coli lac operon
   9208..9224    +  protein_bind   lac operator: The lac repressor binds to the lac operator to inhibit transcription in E. coli. This inhibition can be relieved by adding lactose or isopropyl-β-D-thiogalactopyranoside (IPTG). lac repressor encoded by lacI
   9269..9287    +  promoter       T3 promoter: promoter for bacteriophage T3 RNA polymerase
