[The description below was written by a language model from this plasmid's Addgene catalogue record and pLannotate feature annotations shown in this document.]
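Description:
TFORF0641 is a lentiviral mammalian expression plasmid built on the pLX_TRC317 backbone, one member of a barcoded library of human transcription factor open reading frames. It carries human THAP11 (also known as RONIN), annotated as a sequence-specific DNA-binding transcriptional repressor with a central role in embryogenesis and embryonic stem cell pluripotency. In bacteria the plasmid is maintained through a high-copy ColE1/pUC-type origin and ampicillin resistance. An f1 origin and remnants of a lac/T7/T3 cloning region are also annotated. The depositor warns that recombination can occur, as is common for LTR-containing plasmids.

The viral cassette has a third-generation, self-inactivating layout. An RSV promoter drives a truncated HIV-1 5' LTR, followed by the Ψ packaging signal with a partial gag sequence, the Rev response element, a cPPT/CTS and a ΔU3 3' LTR. An SV40 polyadenylation signal lies downstream of the 3' LTR. Within the transferred region, an SV40 early promoter expresses puromycin N-acetyltransferase so that transduced cells can be selected. Downstream, the strong constitutive EF-1α promoter drives the THAP11 coding sequence, and a WPRE follows to enhance transcript stability and expression.

The catalogue entry states that each ORF is paired with a unique 24-bp barcode. This barcode is not annotated separately in the feature table, so its exact position is not recorded, although the stated insert size exceeds the annotated coding sequence. A short U6 promoter fragment between the ORF and the WPRE appears to be only a partial match, not a functional element. The construct is intended for overexpressing THAP11 in mammalian cells by lentiviral transduction, particularly in pooled screens where barcode sequencing identifies which transcription factor each cell received, as in studies of directed differentiation.
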