Addgene plasmid #143232: TFORF0641
Purpose: Lentiviral vector for overexpressing transcription factor ORFs with unique 24-bp barcodes. Barcodes facilitate identification of transcription factors in pooled screens.
Depositing lab: Feng Zhang. Depositing organization: Broad Institute. Publication: A transcription factor atlas of directed differentiation. Joung J, Ma S, Tay T, Geiger-Schuller KR, Kirchgatterer PC, Verdine VK, Guo B, Arias-Garcia MA, Allen WE, Singh A, Kuksenko O, Abudayyeh OO, Gootenberg JS, Fu Z, Macrae RK, Buenrostro JD, Regev A, Zhang F. Cell. 2023 Jan 5;186(1):209-229.e26. doi: 10.1016/j.cell.2022.11.026. PubMed 36608654.
Backbone
  Vector backbone: pLX_TRC317
  Backbone manufacturer: Broad Institute Genetic Perturbation Platform
  Backbone size w/o insert (bp): 8264
  Vector type: Mammalian Expression, Lentiviral
  Selectable markers: Puromycin
Growth in bacteria
  Bacterial resistance: Ampicillin, 100 μg/mL
  Growth temperature: 37°C
  Growth strain: NEB Stable
  Copy number: High Copy
Gene/Insert
  Gene/Insert name: THAP11
  Species: H. sapiens (human)
  Insert size (bp): 1046
  Entrez Gene: THAP11 (a.k.a. HRIHFB2206, CTG-B43a, CTG-B45d, RONIN)
  Promoter: EF1a
  Cloning method: Unknown
  Sequencing primers: 5′ GGGTGGAGACTGAAGTTAGGCCAG; 3′ CACATAGCGTAAAAGGAGCAACATAG
Terms and licenses: Academic/Nonprofit Terms; Industry Terms: Not Available to Industry
Depositor comments: NM_020457,ENST00000303596 . The transcription factor ORF portion of this plasmid was synthesized by Genewiz. Please test multiple small colonies in case of plasmid recombination. To make this collection available in a timely manner, a portion of this collection was not fully sequenced by Addgene. If an Addgene verified full plasmid sequence is not available, please contact us prior to placing an order to request the full sequence.
How to cite: TFORF0641 was a gift from Feng Zhang (Addgene plasmid # 143232 ; http://n2t.net/addgene:143232 ; RRID:Addgene_143232)
