>Addgene plasmid #143232 | TFORF0641 | depositor partial sequence | sequence record 281834 | Insert
ACCGCCACCATGCCTGGCTTTACGTGCTGCGTGCCAGGCTGCTACAACAACTCGCACCGGGACAAGGCGC
TGCACTTCTACACGTTTCCAAAGGACGCTGAGTTGCGGCGCCTCTGGCTCAAGAACGTGTCGCGTGCCGG
CGTCAGTGGGTGCTTCTCCACCTTCCAGCCCACCACAGGCCACCGTCTCTGCAGCGTTCACTTCCAGGGC
GGCCGCAAGACCTACACGGTACGCGTCCCCACCATCTTCCCGCTGCGCGGCGTCAATGAGCGCAAAGTAG
CGCGCAGACCCGCTGGGGCCGCGGCCGCCCGCCGCAGGCAGCAGCAGCAACAGCAGCAGCAGCAGCAACA
GCAGCAACAGCAGCAGCAGCAGCAACAGCAGCAGCAGCAGCAGCAGCAGCAGCAGTCCTCACCCTCTGCC
TCCACTGCCCAGACTGCCCAGCTGCAGCCGAACCTGGTATCTGCTTCCGCGGCCGTGCTTCTCACCCTTC
AGGCCACTGTAGACAGCAGTCAGGCTCCGGGATCCGTACAGCCGGCGCCCATCACTCCCACTGGAGAAGA
CGTGAAGCCCATCGATCTCACAGTGCAAGTGGAGTTTGCAGCCGCAGAGGGCGCAGCCGCTGCGGCCGCC
GCGTCGGAGTTACAGGCTGCTACCGCAGGGCTGGAGGCTGCCGAGTGCCCTATGGGCCCCCAGTTGGTGG
TGGTAGGGGAAGAGGGCTTCCCTGATACTGGCTCCGACCATTCGTACTCCTTGTCGTCAGGCACCACGGA
GGAGGAGCTCCTGCGCAAGCTGAATGAGCAGCGGGACATCCTGGCTCTGATGGAAGTGAAGATGAAAGAG
ATGAAAGGCAGCATTCGCCACCTGCGTCTCACTGAGGCCAAGCTGCGCGAAGAACTGCGTGAGAAGGATC
GGCTGCTTGCCATGGCTGTCATCCGCAAGAAGCACGGAATGTAGTAATGAACTAGTCCGTAACTTGAAAG
TATTTCGATTTCTTGGCTTTATATATCTTGTGGAAAGGACGAGGGCCACATTTACCCGCAATGCTC
