>Addgene plasmid #143232 | TFORF0641 | depositor partial sequence | sequence record 281835 | Barcode
GGGCCACATTTACCCGCAATGCTC
